>Addgene plasmid #193010 | pGEM-T-Easy-NematocilinA | addgene full sequence | sequence record 378746 | Addgene NGS Result
GGGCGAATTGGGCCCGACGTCGCATGCTCCCGGCCGCCATGGCGGCCGCGGGAATTCGATTCGAGAGCAC
GATCTTGTTGATGAAAAACTTCAACAGCAAATTGAAAATATTAAAAGGCAAACAACATACGATTTCGTTC
AATACCAAGAAGCTTCTGAGAATTCTTACCAGTTACAGCTACAAGAACATAAAAACCGAATGGCAAAAGA
AACACAAGCACTTGCGCAACAAAAAGAGGAAAATATTCATTTAAAAGCAATTATTGAAGAAATGAATGCA
AAAATATATAAACTGGACGGAAAGGTTTCTTCTTACCATGAACAAAATACTATTCTAATTCACACACTTG
AAGTCGAACGTCGCGCTGCTGCTGCAACATGTCACGAGCTTGAAAAGAAACTTCAAGAACTCCAAGAACA
TTACAACACCAAAGTCCGTGAGTTAAACATTGTCAGCAGTGTCAACATACCAATCGACTTAGAACTTGAA
TCATTATCGCAATTAATAGAAGCTGAAGCAAAACGATTAGATGTTGCTTTATCTAACCCCTCAAGTGAAC
TTGTTTCTACTGTACGTGGAGAACTGGTGTCAAACCGAAGTCACTATGTACACAACGCTAGTCCCCGTAA
TAGAATCACTAGTGAATTCGCGGCCGCCTGCAGGTCGACCATATGGGAGAGCTCCCAACGCGTTGGATGC
ATAGCTTGAGTATTCTATAGTGTCACCTAAATAGCTTGGCGTAATCATGGTCATAGCTGTTTCCTGTGTG
AAATTGTTATCCGCTCACAATTCCACACAACATACGAGCCGGAAGCATAAAGTGTAAAGCCTGGGGTGCC
TAATGAGTGAGCTAACTCACATTAATTGCGTTGCGCTCACTGCCCGCTTTCCAGTCGGGAAACCTGTCGT
GCCAGCTGCATTAATGAATCGGCCAACGCGCGGGGAGAGGCGGTTTGCGTATTGGGCGCTCTTCCGCTTC
CTCGCTCACTGACTCGCTGCGCTCGGTCGTTCGGCTGCGGCGAGCGGTATCAGCTCACTCAAAGGCGGTA
ATACGGTTATCCACAGAATCAGGGGATAACGCAGGAAAGAACATGTGAGCAAAAGGCCAGCAAAAGGCCA
GGAACCGTAAAAAGGCCGCGTTGCTGGCGTTTTTCCATAGGCTCCGCCCCCCTGACGAGCATCACAAAAA
TCGACGCTCAAGTCAGAGGTGGCGAAACCCGACAGGACTATAAAGATACCAGGCGTTTCCCCCTGGAAGC
TCCCTCGTGCGCTCTCCTGTTCCGACCCTGCCGCTTACCGGATACCTGTCCGCCTTTCTCCCTTCGGGAA
GCGTGGCGCTTTCTCATAGCTCACGCTGTAGGTATCTCAGTTCGGTGTAGGTCGTTCGCTCCAAGCTGGG
CTGTGTGCACGAACCCCCCGTTCAGCCCGACCGCTGCGCCTTATCCGGTAACTATCGTCTTGAGTCCAAC
CCGGTAAGACACGACTTATCGCCACTGGCAGCAGCCACTGGTAACAGGATTAGCAGAGCGAGGTATGTAG
GCGGTGCTACAGAGTTCTTGAAGTGGTGGCCTAACTACGGCTACACTAGAAGAACAGTATTTGGTATCTG
CGCTCTGCTGAAGCCAGTTACCTTCGGAAAAAGAGTTGGTAGCTCTTGATCCGGCAAACAAACCACCGCT
GGTAGCGGTGGTTTTTTTGTTTGCAAGCAGCAGATTACGCGCAGAAAAAAAGGATCTCAAGAAGATCCTT
TGATCTTTTCTACGGGGTCTGACGCTCAGTGGAACGAAAACTCACGTTAAGGGATTTTGGTCATGAGATT
ATCAAAAAGGATCTTCACCTAGATCCTTTTAAATTAAAAATGAAGTTTTAAATCAATCTAAAGTATATAT
GAGTAAACTTGGTCTGACAGTTACCAATGCTTAATCAGTGAGGCACCTATCTCAGCGATCTGTCTATTTC
GTTCATCCATAGTTGCCTGACTCCCCGTCGTGTAGATAACTACGATACGGGAGGGCTTACCATCTGGCCC
CAGTGCTGCAATGATACCGCGAGACCCACGCTCACCGGCTCCAGATTTATCAGCAATAAACCAGCCAGCC
GGAAGGGCCGAGCGCAGAAGTGGTCCTGCAACTTTATCCGCCTCCATCCAGTCTATTAATTGTTGCCGGG
AAGCTAGAGTAAGTAGTTCGCCAGTTAATAGTTTGCGCAACGTTGTTGCCATTGCTACAGGCATCGTGGT
GTCACGCTCGTCGTTTGGTATGGCTTCATTCAGCTCCGGTTCCCAACGATCAAGGCGAGTTACATGATCC
CCCATGTTGTGCAAAAAAGCGGTTAGCTCCTTCGGTCCTCCGATCGTTGTCAGAAGTAAGTTGGCCGCAG
TGTTATCACTCATGGTTATGGCAGCACTGCATAATTCTCTTACTGTCATGCCATCCGTAAGATGCTTTTC
TGTGACTGGTGAGTACTCAACCAAGTCATTCTGAGAATAGTGTATGCGGCGACCGAGTTGCTCTTGCCCG
GCGTCAATACGGGATAATACCGCGCCACATAGCAGAACTTTAAAAGTGCTCATCATTGGAAAACGTTCTT
CGGGGCGAAAACTCTCAAGGATCTTACCGCTGTTGAGATCCAGTTCGATGTAACCCACTCGTGCACCCAA
CTGATCTTCAGCATCTTTTACTTTCACCAGCGTTTCTGGGTGAGCAAAAACAGGAAGGCAAAATGCCGCA
AAAAAGGGAATAAGGGCGACACGGAAATGTTGAATACTCATACTCTTCCTTTTTCAATATTATTGAAGCA
TTTATCAGGGTTATTGTCTCATGAGCGGATACATATTTGAATGTATTTAGAAAAATAAACAAATAGGGGT
TCCGCGCACATTTCCCCGAAAAGTGCCACCTGATGCGGTGTGAAATACCGCACAGATGCGTAAGGAGAAA
ATACCGCATCAGGAAATTGTAAGCGTTAATATTTTGTTAAAATTCGCGTTAAATTTTTGTTAAATCAGCT
CATTTTTTAACCAATAGGCCGAAATCGGCAAAATCCCTTATAAATCAAAAGAATAGACCGAGATAGGGT
[37 nt withheld, positions 3080-3116]
AAAGAACGTGGACTCCAACGTCAAAGG
[49 nt withheld, positions 3144-3192]
T
[91 nt withheld, positions 3194-3284]
G
[124 nt withheld, positions 3286-3409]
CCATTCGCCATTCAGGCTGCGCAACTGTTGGGAAGGGCGATCGGTGCGGGCCTCTTCGCTATTACGCCAG
CTGGCGAAAGGGGGATGTGCTGCAAGGCGATTAAGTTGGGTAACGCCAGGGTTTTCCCAGTCACGACGTT
GTAAAACGACGGCCAGTGAATTGTAATACGACTCACTATA
Features (pLannotate 1.2.2; 13 found; start..end, strand, type, name):
    640..702     -  CDS            VESPI_VESMG (fragment): Experimental evidence at protein level: Swiss-Prot protein existence level 1. Shows contractile activity on isolated ileum smooth muscle. From Vespa magnifica (Hornet).
    714..732     -  promoter       SP6 promoter: promoter for bacteriophage SP6 RNA polymerase
    774..790     -  protein_bind   lac operator: The lac repressor binds to the lac operator to inhibit transcription in E. coli. This inhibition can be relieved by adding lactose or isopropyl-β-D-thiogalactopyranoside (IPTG). lac repressor encoded by lacI
    798..828     -  promoter       lac promoter: promoter for the E. coli lac operon
    843..864     -  protein_bind   CAP binding site: CAP binding activates transcription in the presence of cAMP. E. coli catabolite activator protein
    877..969     -  CDS            lacI (fragment): lac repressor; lacI; The lac repressor binds to the lac operator to inhibit transcription in E. coli. This inhibition can be relieved by adding lactose or isopropyl-β-D-thiogalactopyranoside (IPTG).
   1152..1740    -  rep_origin     ori: high-copy-number ColE1/pMB1/pBR322/pUC origin of replication
   1911..2771    -  CDS            AmpR: β-lactamase; bla; confers resistance to ampicillin, carbenicillin, and related antibiotics
   2772..2876    -  promoter       AmpR promoter: bla
   2903..2953    +  misc_feature   bom (fragment): basis of mobility region from pBR322
   2981..3409    -  rep_origin     f1 ori (sequence partly withheld): f1 bacteriophage origin of replication; arrow indicates direction of (+) strand synthesis
   3413..3570    -  CDS            lacZα (fragment): LacZα fragment of β-galactosidase; lacZ fragment
   3573..2       +  promoter       T7 promoter (across the origin): promoter for bacteriophage T7 RNA polymerase
