[The description below was written by a language model from this plasmid's Addgene catalogue record and pLannotate feature annotations shown in this document.]
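Description:
pGEM-T-Easy-NematocilinA is a small bacterial cloning plasmid (about 3.6 kb) built on the pGEM-T backbone, carrying a 571 bp fragment of the Hydra Nematocilin A gene. It is maintained in E. coli through a high-copy ColE1/pUC-type origin and selected with ampicillin via the β-lactamase gene and its native promoter. An f1 phage origin is also present, which in principle allows single-stranded DNA production. The remnants of the lac region (CAP binding site, lac promoter and operator, and a lacZα fragment) reflect the blue/white screening cassette of the parent vector, which is interrupted by the cloned insert.

The functional core of the construct is the pair of opposing bacteriophage promoters, T7 on one side and SP6 on the other, flanking the cloning site. The insert itself is not annotated in the feature table, but it would occupy the otherwise unannotated stretch between these two promoters. This arrangement lets either strand of the insert be transcribed in vitro, giving an antisense riboprobe from one promoter and a sense control from the other. The record does not state the orientation of the insert, so which polymerase produces the antisense strand cannot be determined here, and the cloning method is listed as unknown. A short match to a hornet peptide near the SP6 promoter and a small lacI fragment are most likely incidental annotation hits rather than designed elements.

The stated purpose is to generate an in situ hybridization probe for detecting Nematocilin A transcripts in Hydra. There are no eukaryotic expression elements, so the plasmid serves only as a transcription template.
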