Addgene plasmid #193010: pGEM-T-Easy-NematocilinA
Purpose: Plasmid to generate an ISH probe for Hydra Nematocilin A
Depositing lab: Brigitte Galliot. Depositing organization: University of Geneva. Publication: The transcription factor Zic4 acts as a transdifferentiation switch. Vogg MC, Ferenc J, Buzgariu WC, Perruchoud C , Papasaikas P, Sanchez PGL, Nuninger C , Delucinge-Vivier C , Rampon C , Beccari L, Vriz S , Vincent S , Galliot B , Tsiairis CD. bioRxiv 2021.12.22.47383 10.1101/2021.12.22.473838.
Backbone
  Vector backbone: pGEM-T
  Vector type: cloning vector
Growth in bacteria
  Bacterial resistance: Ampicillin, 100 μg/mL
  Growth temperature: 37°C
  Growth strain: DH5alpha
  Copy number: High Copy
Gene/Insert
  Gene/Insert name: Hydra Nematocilin A
  Species: Hydra
  Insert size (bp): 571
  Cloning method: Unknown
Terms and licenses: Academic/Nonprofit Terms; Industry Terms: Not Available to Industry
Depositor comments: Please visit for https://www.biorxiv.org/content/10.1101/2021.12.22.473838v1 bioRxiv preprint.
How to cite: pGEM-T-Easy-NematocilinA was a gift from Brigitte Galliot (Addgene plasmid # 193010 ; http://n2t.net/addgene:193010 ; RRID:Addgene_193010)
